[The description below was written by a language model from this plasmid's Addgene catalogue record and pLannotate feature annotations shown in this document.]
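Description:
pHH0103 WWP1 WW domain #4 is a bacterial expression plasmid of about 6.9 kb that produces the fourth WW domain of the human E3 ubiquitin ligase WWP1 as a GST fusion in E. coli. The 183 bp insert is codon optimized for bacterial expression and was cloned between SfiI and NotI sites of the pHH0103 backbone. Transcription is driven by the hybrid trp/lac tac promoter followed by a lac operator. The plasmid carries its own lacI gene under the up-mutated lacIq promoter, so expression is repressed until it is induced with IPTG. The annotated reading frame starts with a 6xHis tag, then Schistosoma japonicum glutathione S-transferase, giving two N-terminal affinity handles. According to the depositor comments, a linker containing what appears to be a TEV protease-type recognition motif separates the tags from the WW domain. The annotation software labels the insert region as a fragment of C. elegans yap-1. This most likely reflects similarity among WW domains rather than the true identity of the insert, which the catalogue gives as WWP1.

Downstream of the insert lie a phage fd terminator and fragments of M13 gene III, along with partial TcR, tet promoter and rop sequences. These suggest that the backbone derives from a phagemid or phage-display vector, but they are not part of the intended product. The plasmid replicates from a ColE1/pMB1-type origin, also carries an f1 origin and the pBR322 bom region, and is selected with ampicillin through β-lactamase. The record lists the copy number as unknown. The stated purpose is bacterial expression of the isolated domain; purified GST-tagged WW domains of this kind are typically used in binding and specificity studies with proline-rich peptide ligands.
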