Addgene plasmid #104223: pHH0103 WWP1 WW domain #4
Purpose: Bacterial expression of WW domain #4 from WWP1
Depositing lab: Sachdev Sidhu & Marius Sudol. Depositing organization: National University of Singapore.
Backbone
  Vector backbone: pHH0103
  Vector type: Bacterial Expression
Growth in bacteria
  Bacterial resistance: Ampicillin, 100 μg/mL
  Growth temperature: 37°C
  Growth strain: DH5alpha
  Copy number: Unknown
Gene/Insert
  Gene/Insert name: WWP1 WW domain #4
  Species: H. sapiens (human)
  Insert size (bp): 183
  Mutation: codon optimized for expression in bacteria
  Entrez Gene: WWP1 (a.k.a. AIP5, Tiul1, hSDRP1)
  Promoter: tac
  Tag / fusion protein: GST (N terminal on backbone)
  Cloning method: Restriction Enzyme; 5′ cloning site SfiI (unknown if destroyed); 3′ cloning site NotI (unknown if destroyed)
  Sequencing primers: 5′ pGEX-5'
Terms and licenses: Academic/Nonprofit Terms; Industry Terms: Not Available to Industry
Depositor comments: Amino acid sequence: Linker - ENLYFQGRRASV(gagctc) and WW domain - NEEPLPEGWEIRYTREGVRYFVDHNTRTTTFKDPRNGKS
How to cite: pHH0103 WWP1 WW domain #4 was a gift from Sachdev Sidhu & Marius Sudol (Addgene plasmid # 104223 ; http://n2t.net/addgene:104223 ; RRID:Addgene_104223)
