Features (pLannotate 1.2.2; 21 found; start..end, strand, type, name):
      1..29      +  promoter       tac promoter: strong E. coli promoter; hybrid between the trp and lac UV5 promoters
     37..53      +  protein_bind   lac operator: The lac repressor binds to the lac operator to inhibit transcription in E. coli. This inhibition can be relieved by adding lactose or isopropyl-β-D-thiogalactopyranoside (IPTG). lac repressor encoded by lacI
    138..155     +  CDS            6xHis: 6xHis affinity tag
    171..824     +  CDS            GST26_SCHJA: Experimental evidence at protein level: Swiss-Prot protein existence level 1. GST isoenzymes appear to play a central role in the parasite detoxification system. Other functions are also suspected including a role in increasing the solubility of haematin in the parasite gut. From Schistosoma japonicum (Blood fluke).
    957..1052    +  CDS            yap-1 (fragment): YAP1_CAEEL - Experimental evidence at protein level: Swiss-Prot protein existence level 1. Plays a role in thermal stress response and in aging. From Caenorhabditis elegans.
   1083..1130    +  terminator     fd terminator (sequence withheld): central terminator from bacteriophage fd (Otsuka and Kunisawa, 1982)
   1135..1347    +  CDS            M13 gene III (fragment) (sequence partly withheld): pIII; III; minor coat protein
   1362..1832    +  CDS            M13 gene III (fragment) (sequence partly withheld): pIII; III; minor coat protein
   1854..1924    +  CDS            TcR (fragment): tetracycline efflux protein; tet; confers resistance to tetracycline
   2166..2546    -  CDS            YPB1_ECOLX: Protein predicted: Swiss-Prot protein existence level 4. From Escherichia coli.
   2563..2714    +  CDS            rop (fragment): Rop protein, which maintains plasmids at low copy number; rop
   2750..3178    -  rep_origin     f1 ori (sequence partly withheld): f1 bacteriophage origin of replication; arrow indicates direction of (+) strand synthesis
   3187..3226    +  CDS            rop (fragment): Rop protein, which maintains plasmids at low copy number; rop
   3328..3468    +  misc_feature   bom: basis of mobility region from pBR322
   3654..4241    -  rep_origin     ori: high-copy-number ColE1/pMB1/pBR322/pUC origin of replication
   4412..5272    -  CDS            AmpR: β-lactamase; bla; confers resistance to ampicillin, carbenicillin, and related antibiotics
   5273..5377    -  promoter       AmpR promoter: bla
   5486..5563    +  promoter       lacIq promoter: lacI (mutant); In the lacIq allele, a single base change in the promoter boosts expression of the lacI gene about 10-fold.
   5564..6646    +  CDS            lacI: lac repressor; lacI; The lac repressor binds to the lac operator to inhibit transcription in E. coli. This inhibition can be relieved by adding lactose or isopropyl-β-D-thiogalactopyranoside (IPTG).
   6659..6680    +  protein_bind   CAP binding site: CAP binding activates transcription in the presence of cAMP. E. coli catabolite activator protein
   6699..6716    +  promoter       tet promoter (fragment): E. coli promoter for tetracycline efflux protein gene
>Addgene plasmid #104223 | pHH0103 WWP1 WW domain #4 | addgene full sequence | sequence record 204364 | Addgene NGS Result
TTGACAATTAATCATCGGCTCGTATAATGTGTGGAATTGTGAGCGGATAACAATTTCACACAGGAAACAG
CCAGTCCGTTTAGGTGTTTTCACGAGCACTTCACCAACAAGGACCATAGATTATGAAAATCGAAGAACAC
CATCACCATCACCATTCCAGCGGTAAGCTTATGTCCCCTATACTAGGTTATTGGAAAATTAAGGGCCTTG
TGCAACCCACTCGACTTCTTTTGGAATATCTTGAAGAAAAATATGAAGAGCATTTGTATGAGCGCGATGA
AGGTGATAAATGGCGAAACAAAAAGTTTGAATTGGGTTTGGAGTTTCCCAATCTTCCTTATTATATTGAT
GGTGATGTTAAATTAACACAGTCTATGGCCATCATACGTTATATAGCTGACAAGCACAACATGTTGGGTG
GTTGTCCAAAAGAGCGTGCAGAGATTTCAATGCTTGAAGGAGCGGTTTTGGATATTAGATACGGTGTTTC
GAGAATTGCATATAGTAAAGACTTTGAAACTCTCAAAGTTGATTTTCTTAGCAAGCTACCTGAAATGCTG
AAAATGTTCGAAGATCGTTTATGTCATAAAACATATTTAAATGGTGATCATGTAACCCATCCTGACTTCA
TGTTGTATGACGCTCTTGATGTTGTTTTATACATGGACCCAATGTGCCTGGATGCGTTCCCAAAATTAGT
TTGTTTTAAAAAACGTATTGAAGCTATCCCACAAATTGATAAGTACTTGAAATCCAGCAAGTATATAGCA
TGGCCTTTGCAGGGCTGGCAAGCCACGTTTGGTGGTGGCGACCATCCTCCAAAATCGGATCTGGAAGTTC
TGTTCCAGGGGCCCCTGTCCAGCGGTCTGGTTCCGCGTGGTTCCGGTACCGCGGCCCAGCCGGCCGAAAA
TCTGTACTTCCAAGGTCGTCGTGCCTCTGTGGAGCTCAATGAAGAACCGCTGCCGGAAGGTTGGGAAATT
CGCTACACCCGTGAAGGCGTCCGTTACTTTGTTGACCATAATACCCGCACCACCACCTTTAAAGATCCGC
GTAACGGCAAAAGCTAGGCGGCCGCATA
[142 nt withheld, positions 1079-1220]
C
[98 nt withheld, positions 1222-1319]
AGTTTGTACTGGTGACGAAACTCAGTGTCTAGCTAGAGTGGC
[149 nt withheld, positions 1362-1510]
T
[41 nt withheld, positions 1512-1552]
T
[62 nt withheld, positions 1554-1615]
A
[35 nt withheld, positions 1617-1651]
CCTCCCTCAATCGGTTGAATGTCGCCCTTTTGTCTTTGGCGCTGGTAAACCATATGAA
[86 nt withheld, positions 1710-1795]
T
[54 nt withheld, positions 1797-1850]
CTAGCGCCGCCCTATACCTTGTCTGCCTCCCCGCGTTGCGTCGCGGTGCATGGAGCCGGGCCACCTCGAC
CTGAATGGAAGCCGGCGGCACCTCGCTAACGGATTCACCACTCCAAGAATTGGAGCCAATCAATTCTTGC
GGAGAACTGTGAATGCGCAAACCAACCCTTGGCAGAACATATCCATCGCGTCCGCCATCTCCAGCAGCCG
CACGCGGCGCATCTCGGGCAGCGTTGGGTCCTGGCCACGGGTGCGCATGATCGTGCTCCTGTCGTTGAGG
ACCCGGCTAGGCTGGCGGGGTTGCCTTACTGGTTAGCAGAATGAATCACCGATACGCGAGCGAACGTGAA
GCGACTGCTGCTGCAAAACGTCTGCGACCTGAGCAACAACATGAATGGTCTTCGGTTTCCGTGTTTCGTA
AAGTCTGGAAACGCGGAAGTCAGCGCCCTGCACCATTATGTTCCGGATCTGCATCGCAGGATGCTGCTGG
CTACCCTGTGGAACACCTACATCTGTATTAACGAAGCGCTGGCATTGACCCTGAGTGATTTTTCTCTGGT
CCCGCCGCATCCATACCGCCAGTTGTTTACCCTCACAACGTTCCAGTAACCGGGCATGTTCATCATCAGT
AACCCGTATCGTGAGCATCCTCTCTCGTTTCATCGGTATCATTACCCCCATGAACAGAAATCCCCCTTAC
ACGGAGGCATCAGTGACCAAACAGGAAAAAACCGCCCTTAACATGGCCCGCTTTATCAGAAGCCAGACAT
TAACGCTTCTGGAGAAACTCAACGAGCTGGACGCGGATGAACAGGCAGACATCTGTGAATCGCTTCACGA
CCACGCTGATGAGCTTTACCGCAGGATCCGCGAAATTGTAAGCGTTAATATTTTGTTAAAATTCGCGTTA
AATTTTTGTTAAATCAGCTCATTTTTTAACCAATAGGCCGAAATCGGCAAAATCCCTTATAAATCAAAAG
AATAGACCGAGATAGGGT
[37 nt withheld, positions 2849-2885]
AAAGAACGTGGACTCCAACGTCAAAGG
[49 nt withheld, positions 2913-2961]
T
[91 nt withheld, positions 2963-3053]
G
[124 nt withheld, positions 3055-3178]
CGCGGATCCTGCCTCGCGCGTTTCGGTGATGACGGTGAAAACCTCTGACACATGCAGCTCCCGGAGACGG
TCACAGCTTGTCTGTAAGCGGATGCCGGGAGCAGACAAGCCCGTCAGGGCGCGTCAGCGGGTGTTGGCGG
GTGTCGGGGCGCAGCCATGACCCAGTCACGTAGCGATAGCGGAGTGTATACTGGCTTAACTATGCGGCAT
CAGAGCAGATTGTACTGAGAGTGCACCATATGCGGTGTGAAATACCGCACAGATGCGTAAGGAGAAAATA
CCGCATCAGGCGCTCTTCCGCTTCCTCGCTCACTGACTCGCTGCGCTCGGTCGTTCGGCTGCGGCGAGCG
GTATCAGCTCACTCAAAGGCGGTAATACGGTTATCCACAGAATCAGGGGATAACGCAGGAAAGAACATGT
GAGCAAAAGGCCAGCAAAAGGCCAGGAACCGTAAAAAGGCCGCGTTGCTGGCGTTTTTCCATAGGCTCCG
CCCCCCTGACGAGCATCACAAAAATCGACGCTCAAGTCAGAGGTGGCGAAACCCGACAGGACTATAAAGA
TACCAGGGTTTCCCCCTGGAAGCTCCCTCGTGCGCTCTCCTGTTCCGACCCTGCCGCTTACCGGATACCT
GTCCGCCTTTCTCCCTTCGGGAAGCGTGGCGCTTTCTCATAGCTCACGCTGTAGGTATCTCAGTTCGGTG
TAGGTCGTTCGCTCCAAGCTGGGCTGTGTGCACGAACCCCCCGTTCAGCCCGACCGCTGCGCCTTATCCG
GTAACTATCGTCTTGAGTCCAACCCGGTAAGACACGACTTATCGCCACTGGCAGCAGCCACTGGTAACAG
GATTAGCAGAGCGAGGTATGTAGGCGGTGCTACAGAGTTCTTGAAGTGGTGGCCTAACTACGGCTACACT
AGAAGGACAGTATTTGGTATCTGCGCTCTGCTGAAGCCAGTTACCTTCGGAAAAAGAGTTGGTAGCTCTT
GATCCGGCAAACAAACCACCGCTGGTAGCGGTGGTTTTTTTGTTTGCAAGCAGCAGATTACGCGCAGAAA
AAAAGGATCTCAAGAAGATCCTTTGATCTTTTCTACGGGGTCTGACGCTCAGTGGAACGAAAACTCACGT
TAAGGGATTTTGGTCATGAGATTATCAAAAAGGATCTTCACCTAGATCCTTTTAAATTAAAAATGAAGTT
TTAAATCAATCTAAAGTATATATGAGTAAACTTGGTCTGACAGTTACCAATGCTTAATCAGTGAGGCACC
TATCTCAGCGATCTGTCTATTTCGTTCATCCATAGTTGCCTGACTCCCCGTCGTGTAGATAACTACGATA
CGGGAGGGCTTACCATCTGGCCCCAGTGCTGCAATGATACCGCGAGACCCACGCTCACCGGCTCCAGATT
TATCAGCAATAAACCAGCCAGCCGGAAGGGCCGAGCGCAGAAGTGGTCCTGCAACTTTATCCGCCTCCAT
CCAGTCTATTAATTGTTGCCGGGAAGCTAGAGTAAGTAGTTCGCCAGTTAATAGTTTGCGCAACGTTGTT
GCCATTGCTGCAGGCATCGTGGTGTCACGCTCGTCGTTTGGTATGGCTTCATTCAGCTCCGGTTCCCAAC
GATCAAGGCGAGTTACATGATCCCCCATGTTGTGCAAAAAAGCGGTTAGCTCCTTCGGTCCTCCGATCGT
TGTCAGAAGTAAGTTGGCCGCAGTGTTATCACTCATGGTTATGGCAGCACTGCATAATTCTCTTACTGTC
ATGCCATCCGTAAGATGCTTTTCTGTGACTGGTGAGTACTCAACCAAGTCATTCTGAGAATAGTGTATGC
GGCGACCGAGTTGCTCTTGCCCGGCGTCAACACGGGATAATACCGCGCCACATAGCAGAACTTTAAAAGT
GCTCATCATTGGAAAACGTTCTTCGGGGCGAAAACTCTCAAGGATCTTACCGCTGTTGAGATCCAGTTCG
ATGTAACCCACTCGTGCACCCAACTGATCTTCAGCATCTTTTACTTTCACCAGCGTTTCTGGGTGAGCAA
AAACAGGAAGGCAAAATGCCGCAAAAAAGGGAATAAGGGCGACACGGAAATGTTGAATACTCATACTCTT
CCTTTTTCAATATTATTGAAGCATTTATCAGGGTTATTGTCTCATGAGCGGATACATATTTGAATGTATT
TAGAAAAATAAACAAATAGGGGTTCCGCGCACATTTCCCCGAAAAGTGCCACCTGACGTCTAAGAAACCA
TTATTATCATGACATTAACCTATAAAAATAGGCGTATCACGAGGCCCTTTCGTCTTCAAGAATTCCCGAC
ACCATCGAATGGTGCAAAACCTTTCGCGGTATGGCATGATAGCGCCCGGAAGAGAGTCAATTCAGGGTGG
TGAATGTGAAACCAGTAACGTTATACGATGTCGCAGAGTATGCCGGTGTCTCTTATCAGACCGTTTCCCG
CGTGGTGAACCAGGCCAGCCACGTTTCTGCGAAAACGCGGGAAAAAGTGGAAGCGGCGATGGCGGAGCTG
AATTACATTCCCAACCGCGTGGCACAACAACTGGCGGGCAAACAGTCGTTGCTGATTGGCGTTGCCACCT
CCAGTCTGGCCCTGCACGCGCCGTCGCAAATTGTCGCGGCGATTAAATCTCGCGCCGATCAACTGGGTGC
CAGCGTGGTGGTGTCGATGGTAGAACGAAGCGGCGTCGAAGCCTGTAAAGCGGCGGTGCACAATCTTCTC
GCGCAACGCGTCAGTGGGCTGATCATTAACTATCCGCTGGATGACCAGGATGCCATTGCTGTGGAAGCTG
CCTGCACTAATGTTCCGGCGTTATTTCTTGATGTCTCTGACCAGACACCCATCAACAGTATTATTTTCTC
CCATGAAGACGGTACGCGACTGGGCGTGGAGCATCTGGTCGCATTGGGTCACCAGCAAATCGCGCTGTTA
GCGGGCCCATTAAGTTCTGTCTCGGCGCGTCTGCGTCTGGCTGGCTGGCATAAATATCTCACTCGCAATC
AAATTCAGCCGATAGCGGAACGGGAAGGCGACTGGAGTGCCATGTCCGGTTTTCAACAAACCATGCAAAT
GCTGAATGAGGGCATCGTTCCCACTGCGATGCTGGTTGCCAACGATCAGATGGCGCTGGGCGCAATGCGC
GCCATTACCGAGTCCGGGCTGCGCGTTGGTGCGGATATCTCGGTAGTGGGATACGACGATACCGAAGACA
GCTCATGTTATATCCCGCCGTTAACCACCATCAAACAGGATTTTCGCCTGCTGGGGCAAACCAGCGTGGA
CCGCTTGCTGCAACTCTCTCAGGGCCAGGCGGTGAAGGGCAATCAGCTGTTGCCCGTCTCACTGGTGAAA
AGAAAAACCACCCTGGCGCCCAATACGCAAACCGCCTCTCCCCGCGCGTTGGCCGATTCATTAATGCAGC
TGGCACGACAGGTTTCCCGACTGGAAAGCGGGCAGTGAGCGCAACGCAATTAATGTAAGTTAGCTCACTC
ATTAGGCACAATTCTCATGTTTGACAGCTTATCATCGACTGCACGGTGCACCAATGCTTCTGGCGTCAGG
CAGCCATCGGAAGCTGTGGTATGGCTGTGCAGGTCGTAAATCACTGCATAATTCGTGTCGCTCAAGGCGC
ACTCCCGTTCTGGATAATGTTTTTTGCGCCGACATCATAACGGTTCTGGCAAATATTCTGAAATGAGCTG
