>Addgene plasmid #104223 | pHH0103 WWP1 WW domain #4 | depositor partial sequence | sequence record 197375 | WW domain with linker
GGCCCAGCCGGCCGAAAATCTGTACTTCCAAGGTCGTCGTGCCTCTGTGGAGCTCAATGAAGAACCGCTG
CCGGAAGGTTGGGAAATTCGCTACACCCGTGAAGGCGTCCGTTACTTTGTTGACCATAATACCCGCACCA
CCACCTTTAAAGATCCGCGTAACGGCAAAAGCTAGGCGGCCGC
